>Addgene plasmid #157912 | pLG034 (restriction-like) | addgene full sequence | sequence record 318905 | Addgene NGS Result
ACCGGAAGGAGCTGACTGGGTTGAAGGCTCTCAAGGGCATCGGTCGAGATCCCGGTGCCTAATGAGTGAG
CTAACTTACATTAATTGCGTTGCGCACGTGATTCAGTTCGCCAGACTGCAGCGTTTTCCATGAATATAAC
TCCATCTGGTTTAGAAAGAGTTCCAATCTAACGATATTGGGACCAGAATCACAGGCGGCAGTGGCTTTAC
GCTTACAATAACTATTCTATCCTGACAATTTTAAGCCTCGTTTGTTACGATGTAACCCTATAACTATGTG
GTTCCTCAACCTTTTTTGCCCAAAAAATGCCCAATGAAGTCCAAAGTGGAAAACAGATGGTTATCCGTTG
ATGAGATTGCAGATTACCTCGCGATTAAGCGAGACACGGTATACAAGTAGATCGCAAAGAAAGGTATACC
TGCACACATGATTGGACGCCTTTGGAAATTTAAAAAGGATGAAGTAGATGGCTGGATACGCGATGGCAAA
GCTGGCGAAAACAGTAATCAAGAATAAAAAAGCAAATTTAGGAGCAGTTTAATGAAAACCGTACGTAGTG
CATGCCAGTTGCAACCGAAGGCCTTGGAAATCAATGTCGGCGACCAGATTGAACAGCTTGATCAAATCAT
CAACGACACCAATGGCCAAGAGTACTTTAAAAAGACCTTCATCACTGACGGTTTTAAAACTTTGCTCTCC
AAGGGTATGGCACGCTTAGCCGGTAAATCAAACGATACTGTTTTCCACCTGAAGCAAGCTATGGGTGGTG
GTAAAACCCACTTGATGGTCGGCTTTGGTTTATTAGCAAAAGATGCTGCCCTTCGAAATAGCCACTTAGG
ATCAATGCCATACCAATCAGATTTTGGCTCAGCCAAAATAGCAGCATTCAATGGACGCAATAATCCTCAT
TCCTATTTCTGGGGTGAGATCGCTCGGCAGCTAGGTCGAGAGGGTGTATTCAGGGAGTACTGGGAATCCG
GAGCCAAAGCTCCCGATGAACAAGCATGGATAAATATTTTTGATGGTGAGGAACCCATCCTAATCTTGTT
GGATGAAATGCCACCATACTTCCACTACTACAGCACCCAAGTCCTTGGGCAAGGAACTATAGCTGATGTA
GTGACACGGGCTTTTTCCAATATGTTGACCGCAGCGCAGAAGAAAAAGAATGTATGTATTGTAGTTTCCG
ATCTTGAGGCAGCTTACGATACAGGAGGCAAACTGATTCAGCGTGCATTGGATGATGCTACGCAAGAACT
CGGACGCGCCGAGGTATCCATTACGCCGGTAAACCTCGAATCCAATGAAATCTACGAGATTCTGCGTAAA
CGTTTGTTTTTGTCTCTGCCAGACAAAAATGAGGTCTCTGAAATTGCGTCGATCTATGCATCAAGACTTG
CGGAAGCCGCTAAAGCCAAAACCGTAGAGCGCAGTGCAGAAGCATTGGCAAATGACATCGAATCTACTTA
CCCATTCCACCCAAGCTTTAAAAGCATCGTTGCTTTGTTCAAAGAAAACGAAAAGTTCAAACAAACCCGT
GGTTTGATGGAGTTGGTTTCTAGACTGCTTAAATCGGTGTGGGAAAGCGATGAAGAGGTGTATTTGATCG
GTGCCCAACACTTTGATCTTTCGATACACGATGTTCGTGAGAAGCTGGCTGAAATTTCAGAAATGCGCGA
TGTTATCGCAAGAGATCTTTGGGACTCCACCGACAGCGCTCATGCTCAGATCATTGACCTCAATAACGGC
AACCACTATGCACAACAGGTTGGTACGCTATTGCTAACAGCCAGCCTCTCCACCGCAGTGAACTCAGTTA
AGGGCTTAACCGAGAGCGAAATGCTGGAATGTTTGATTGATCCTAACCATCAGGGTAGTGACTACCGAAA
CGCATTCACTGAACTTGCTAAATCAGCTTGGTATTTGCATCAAACACAAGAAGGGCGCAATTACTTCAGT
CACCAAGAAAATCTCACCAAAAAGCTTCAGGGATATGCCGACAAAGCACCTCAAAATAAGGTTGATGAAT
TAATTCGTCACCGACTAGAGGAAATGTATAGACCAGTCACGAAAGAAGCATACGAAAAAGTACTACCACT
CCCTGAAATGGATGAAGCACAGGCCACACTGAGGAGTGGTCGTGCCCTGTTAATAATCAGCCCAGATGGC
AAAACACCACCTGGTGTAGTCGGCAACTTCTTTAAGGGCTTGGTAAACAAAAACAACATTCTGGTATTAA
CGGGCGATAAATCCTCTATTGCCAGTATAGAAAAGGCTGCACGCCATGTTTATGCTGTTACCAAGGCAGA
CAACGAAATTACAGCATCACATCCGCAGCGCAAAGAGTTGGATGAGAAGAAAGCACAGTATGAGCAGGAC
TTCCAAACTACAGTGCTCTCTGTATTCGATAAGCTCCTGTTCCCCGGTAACAATCGAGGTGAAGACGTTT
TACGGCCTAAAGCGCTGGATAGCACCTATCCATCCAACGAACCATACAACGGTGAACGCCAAGTCGTGAA
GACTCTCACGTCCGACCCCATCAAGCTTTACACCCAGATTAACGAAAATTTCGACGCACTGAGAGCCCGA
GCAGAGTCATTGCTGTTCGGTACTTTGGATGAGGCAAGAAAGACAGATTTGCTCGATAAGATGAAGCAAA
AAACACAGATGCCTTGGTTGCCAAGCCGTGGCTTCGATCAACTCGCTATCGAGGCATACCAGCGAGGTGT
ATGGGAGGATTTAGGCAATGGCTATATTACGAAAAAGCCCAAGCCAAAAACCACTGAGGTAATCATCAGC
GAGGACTCATCACCGGATGATGCCGGCACCGTTCGTCTTAAAATCGGCGTGGCTAATGCAGGTAACAGCC
CACGCATTCATTATGCTGAAGATGACGAAGTTACCGAAAGCAGCCCAGTACTTAGTGATAACACGCTAGC
AACCAAAGCATTGCGAGTGCAGTTTTTGGCAGTAGACCCTACCGGTAAAAACCTTACTGGAAACCCAACC
ACCTGGAAAAATCGACTGACATTACGCAATCGCTTTGACGAAGTGGCGAGAACAGTCGAATTGTTCGTTG
CCCCCCGTGGCACAATCAAGTACACCCTAGATGGTTCAGAAGCACGTAATGGTGAAACCTACACCGTGCC
AATCCAGCTCGCTGATCAGGAAGCCACTATCTATGTCTTTGCTGAATGTGATGGCTTAGAAGAGAAGCGA
AATTTCACCTTTGCGGCAGCAGGTTCTAAAGAAATACCGATCATAAAAGATAAGCCCGCCACTCTGGTCA
GCCCCTCACCCAAACGTATGGATAGCTCGGCAAAAACCTACGAGGGTTTGAAAATCGCCAAAGAGAAAGG
CATTGAGTTCGAGCAGATTAGCTTAATGGTTGGATCTGCACCAAAGGTGATTCATATATCGCTAGGTGAG
ATGAAAATCAGCGCCGAATTCATTGAAACCGTATTAACGCACTTGCAAACCGTGTTAAGTCCAGAAGCCC
CTGTGGTCATGACCTTCAAAAAAGCCTACACACAGACTGGGCATGATCTTGAGCAATTTGTTAAGCAGCT
TGGCATTGAAATCGGTAATGGCGAGGTGGAACAACGATGAATAAAACCGTTGATTTTGGGGCACCGTCAG
AATTCGGTATGCATCACTTCTATGTGGAGATTCCCGCAGCGCCCCGTGACGCTGTTGTGATCTATGAAGA
CTATGGCTTTGACGGTGAAGATTCTCGCCGAGAAACAGTAGAGTGTCGCCTGATATTAGCCAGAGAGCTC
TGGACTAAGATCCGCGATGACGTTCGCCGTGACTTTAACGCTCGCCTAAAGATTAAGAAACAAAGCTCCG
GTACTTGGTCTACCGGTAAAGTGAAGCTTGACCGCTTTCTTGGACGTGAGTTGTGCGTTCTTGGCTGGGC
AGCAGAACATGCCTCACCCGATGAATGTCTGGTTATTTGCCAAAAGTGGCTGGCTTTACGCCCAGAAGAA
AGATGGTGGCTTTACAGTAAAACCGCAGCTGAAGCAGGTCGTGATGATCAAACACAACGAGGCTGGCGTA
AAGCGCTCTATTGCGCGCTATCGGATGGAGCCAATATCAAATTGGAAACCAAAAAGAAGCCCAAGTCTAA
AAAGCTACAAGTTGAAGATGAGACCCAGGATCTGTTTGGGTTTATGGAAAAGGGAGAGTTTTGATGGCCT
TGCAACCGTTTGAATGGAGAGACAAACCGTCTCTTATTGAGCACCTGTTCCCGGTACAAAAAATATCTGC
CGAGACCTTTAAAGAACGAATGGCAAGCCACGGTCAGTTGCTGGTGTCGTTGGGTGCTTTTTGGAAAGGC
AGAAAACCTCTCATCTTAAACAAAGCGTGCATTCTGGGCTCATTGTTACCAGCAACTGACAACCCGCTTG
AAGATTTAGAGGTATTTGAGCTGTTAATGGGCATCGACTCTGAGTCAATGCAAAAGAGAATTGAGGCTTC
ACTACCAGCATCAAAACAAGAAACAATCGGCGATTACTTGGTATTACCCTATGCCGAACAAATCAGGATT
GCTAAGCGCCCGGAAGAAATTGATGAATCTCTTTTCGTCCATATTTGGAATCGGGTCAACAATCATCTTG
GTACTTCTGCTCACACTTTTGCGCAACTAGTTGAGGAACTAGGTGTTGCACGGTTTGGCCATAGGCCAAG
AGTGGCAGATGTATTTTCTGGTTCGGGTCAAATTCCGTTTGAGGCTGCTCGCTTAGGTTGCGATGTCTAT
GCCTCTGACTTAAACCCGATCTCCTGCATGCTTACTTGGGGCGCTTTGAACGTTGTTGGTGCGAGCGCGC
AAAAAAGAGTAGAAATAGACAAAGCCCAACGGGATATCGTTAAGAAAGTTCAAAAAGAGATTGATGAGCT
TGACATTGAGTCCGATGGCCGAGGATGGCGAGCAAAGGTATTCCTATACTGCGTTGAGGTGACCTGCCCT
GAATCCGGTTGGCGTGTGCCTTTAATTCCAAGTTTGATTATCAGCAATAGTTTTCGAGTTGTTGCTGAGC
TTAAGCCCGTTCCTGCTGAGAGGCGATATGATATTAGTATCCGTGAAGTATCGACTGATGAGGAACTGGA
GTTCTATAAATCAGGCACCATACAAGATGGCGAGGTAATTCACTCGCCAGATGGAAAAACTCAGTATCGC
GTTAATATCAAAACAATTCGCGGTGACTATAAAGAAGGCAAGGAGAACCTAAACAAGCTGCGAATGTGGG
AGAAAACAGACTTTGCTCCTCGTCCTGACGATATTTTTCAGGATAGATTATTTTGCGTTCAATGGATGAA
AAAAAAACCTAAAGGATCGCAGTATTACTACGAATTTCGTACTGTAACCAATGACGACTTAAAACGCGAA
AAAAAGGTAATAGAACATGTCGCATCCAAATTAGATGACTGGCAGAAGCAAGGTCTTGTTCCTGATATGG
TTATTGAAGCGGGCGATAAAACGGATGAGCCAATCAGGACGCGAGGCTGGACTCATTGGCACCATTTATT
CCATCCAAGGCAGTTGCTATTTTTGAGCTTGGTGAACAAATATTCACTCGCAGAAGGAAAATTTAACTTC
TTGCAGTGCATGAATCACTTGTCCAAGCTAACTCGCTGGCGACCCCAGGCCGGTGGTGGTGGCGGTTCTG
CGGCTACATTTGATAATCAGGCGCTCAATACTCTGTACAACTACCCAGTTAGAGCAACAGGATCTATCGA
AAATATCTTGGCTGCTCAGCACAACCACTGTGGAATCAGCGAGAATGTTTCCTTTGTGGTTAATTCACAT
CCAGCGCCAGAGTTAGATGTGGAAAACGACATTTATATTACTGATCCCCCATATGGCGATGCTGTCAAGT
ATGAAGAAATCACAGAGTTCTTTATTGCCTGGCTGAGGAAAAATCCGCCGAAGGAATTTGCCCACTGGAC
TTGGGATAGTCGCCGATCTCTTGCGGTAAAAGGAGAAGATGAGGGTTTCCGTACAGGCATGGTTGCTGCT
TATCGCAAGATGGCGCAGAAGATGCCAGACAATGGTTTACAGGTGCTAATGTTTACCCATCAAAGTGGCG
CTATCTGGGCAGACATGGCTAATATCATTTGGGCGAGCGGCCTTCAAGTTACTGCCGCATGGTACGTAGT
TACTGAAACTGACTCTGCATTACGTGGTGGTTCTAACGTAAAAGGCACCATCATCCTCATTTTACGCAAG
CGCCATCAGGCATTAGAGACCTTCCGCGATGATTTAGGTTGGGAAATCGAAGAAGCCGTTAAAGAGCAAG
TCGAATCGTTAATCGGATTGGATAAGAAGGTTCGTTCCCAAGGCGCGGAAGGCCTCTACACCGACGCTGA
CCTGCAAATGGCTGGTTACGCAGCCGCGTTGAAAGTACTGACAGCTTATTCCCGTATCGACGGTAAAGAC
ATGGTGACTGAAGCCGAGGCACCACGCCAAAAAGGCAAAAAAACTTTTGTTGATGAGTTAATTGATTTCG
CCGTGCAAACGGCAGTTCAGTTTTTGGTGCCGGTTGGCTTCGAGAAAAGCGAATGGCAGAAGCTTCAAGC
GGTTGAACGCTTCTATCTGAAAATGGCCGAAATGGAACACCAGGGTGCAAAAACCTTGGATAACTATCAG
AACTTCGCCAAGGCGTTCAAGGTTCACCATTTTGATCAATTGATGAGTGATGCCTCAAAGGCTAACTCTG
CTCGGCTAAAGCTTTCTACCGAGTTCAGAAGTACCATGATGTCAGGTGATGCCGAAATGACTGGCACTCC
TCTGCGAGCCCTTCTTTATGCCTTATTTGAGATATCGAAAGAAGTTGAAGTAGACGATGTTCTTTTGCAT
CTCATGGAAAACTGCCCGAATTACCTGCCCAATAAGCAACTGCTTGCCAAAATGGCGGATTACCTGGCTG
AAAAGCGTGAAGGTCTAAAAGGTACCAAAACGTTCAACCCTGAGCAGGAAGCAAGCAGCGCGCGTGTCCT
TGCGGAAGCCATTCGAAACCAGAGGTTGTAATCTATGGCGATTAAGCGCTTTTCATCCCGCACAGAAAGA
TTAGATACGGAATTCCTCGCTGAATCGTTGAAAGGGGCTGCTAAGTATTTCCGGATTGCGGGTTATTTCA
GGAGCTCCATCTTTGAGCTTGTAGGCGAAGAGATTGCAAAGATTCCAGAAGTTAAGATCATCTGTAATTC
CGAGCTTGATCTGGCTGACTTCCAGGTAGCTACTGGCCGGAATACAGCACTCAAAGAGCGCTGGAATGAA
GTGGATGTAGAAGCTGAAGCGCTACTGAAAAAGGAGCGCTACCAGATTTTGGATCAGCTATTACATTCGG
GTAATGTTGAGATTCGCGTAGTCCCTAGGGAGCGGTTATTCCTTCACGGCAAAGCAGGCTCAATTCATTA
TGCAGATGGCAGCCGTAAATCTTTTATTGGCTCAGTGAATGAATCTAAAAGCGCATTCGCTCACAATTAT
GAGCTTGTTTGGCAAGACGATGATGAAGAAAGTGCGGACTGGGTAGAAAGAGAATTTTGGGCACTCTGGA
CTGAAGGCGTCCCGCTGCCTGATGCGATCTTAGCTGAAATCCACCGTGTATCTAATCGCCGGGAAGTAAC
CGTTGATGTATTGAAACCAGAGGAAGTCCCAGCGGCGGCCATGGCAGAAGCACCTATCTACCGTGGAGGG
GAGCAGTTACAGCCCTGGCAACGCTCGTTTGTGACTATGTTTCTGGAACATAGGGAGATCTATGGCAAGG
CTCGCCTACTATTGGCTGACGAGGTGGGTGTTGGTAAAACGCTATCAATGGCAACCAGTGCATTAGTCAG
TGCTTTACTAGACGATGGACCTGTTTTGATTCTGGCACCTTCTACACTCACGATTCAGTGGCAAATTGAG
ATGATGGACAAGCTCGGTGTGCCTGCTGCGGTTTGGTCCTCGCAGAAGAAAGTTTGGCTGGGTGTAGAGG
GGCAAATACTCTCACCTCGAGGTGATGCCTCCTCTATCAAAAAATGCCCTTATCGAATTGCCATTATCTC
TACCGGACTGATTATGCATCAGCGGGAGAAGACTGACTTTGTTAAAGAAGCTGGAATGCTTCTGAAGAAT
CGTTTCGGTACCGTTATTCTGGATGAGGCGCATAAAGCCCGTATTCGTGGAGGATTAGGAGATCAAGCTT
CAGAACCTAATAATCTCATGGCCTTCATGCTGCAGATCGGCAGGCGTACACGGCATCTGGTACTGGGTAC
TGCGACACCTATTCAAACCAACGTACGTGAGTTATGGGATTTATTGGGTATTTTGAACTCTGGTGCTGAA
TTTGTACTAGGCGATGCTCTGTCGCCATGGCATGACCATGAACAAGCGATTCCGTTGATAACCGGCCAGA
CTCAGGTGACATCTGAGGCTGAAGTTTGGCATTGGTTAAGCAACCCCCTGCCGCCAAGCAATGAGCACCA
TACTGTTCAGCAAATTCGTGACTACCTGTCCATTGATAATAAGTCCTTTGGATATTCTCATCGTTTCGAA
GATCTCGACTATATGATTCAGAGTCTTTGGCTCTCCGAATGCATGACACCTAGCTTCTTTAAAGAGAACA
ACCCTATCCTACGCCATACAGTGCTGCGTAAGCGTAAACAGCTGGAAGATGACGGTCTGTTAGAGCGTGT
TGGGGTGAATACACATCCCATTAAGCGCAACCTAGCTCAGTATCAGTCGCGGTTTGTGGGGCTTGGCATT
CCGACCAATACACCATTCCAGGTCGCTTACGAAAAAGCGGAAGAGTTCAGTAAGTTGCTTCAGTCACGCA
CTCGAGCCGCAGGCTTCATGAAATCTTTGATGTTGCAACGGATCTGCTCAAGTTTCGCATCAGGCTTAAA
AACTGCTCAAAAGATGTTGAAACATACGGTTTCTGACGAAGACGAGGATCTAGTTGAAGATGTTGAGCAC
TTACTTTCAGAAATGACTCCTGCGGAGGTCGCTTGTTTAAGAGAGATTGAAACACAACTGTCACGCCCCG
AAGCCGTTGACTCAAAACTGAACACAGTGAAATGGTTCTTAACGGAATTCCGTACCGATGGAAAAACTTG
GCTGGAACACGGCTGTATTATTTTCAGCCAGTATTACGACACGGCGGAGTGGATAGCGAAAGAACTGGCC
AAGTCCTTAAAAGGCGAAGTGGTAGCCGTTTATGCTGGCGTTGGTAAAAGCGGCTTATTCAGGGGCGAAC
AGTTTAATAACGTTGAACGCGAATTGATTAAATCCGCAGTGAAGACGCGCGAGATTCTATTAGTGGTTGC
TACGGATGCCGCCTGTGAAGGCTTAAACCTGCAAACCTTGGGAACACTCATCAATGTCGACCTTCCCTGG
AACCCATCTCGTTTAGAGCAGCGCCTCGGGCGAATCAAACGTTTTGGTCAGACACGTAAGTTTGTGGATA
TGCTCAATCTTGTGTACAGCGAAACACAAGACGAGAAAGTTTATAACGTGCTGTCGGAACGCTTACGCGA
TACATACGACATTTTCGGCAGCCTTCCCGATACGATTGATGATGAATGGATCGACAACGAGGAAGAACTC
AACACTCGCATGGATGAATACATGCATGAACGAAAGAAAGCTCAAGATGCGTTCTCCGTTAAGTATCGCG
GTACTCTCGATCCTGATGCTCATCTCTGGGAACGTTGCGCTACAGTACTGTCACGTAGGGACATTGTAAG
TAAGCTCAGCGAACCATGGGGAAGCTAATTATGTTGTGATGTGGATGCCCCGCTCAGCCAAGGTCCTGCA
CAACTATGTTGGATGCTCTTTTTTAGAGGGCTACATCATGAATTCGATCAAAGTTATTGGTACAATTCTG
AGTAAATCTGTCTCTCAGGGTATCCATTTCGAGTGCGCAATAACTAGCATAACCCCTTGGGGCCTCTAAA
CGGGTCTTGAGGGGTTTTTTGCTGAAACCTCAGGCATTTGAGAAGCACACGGTCACACTGCTTCCGGTAG
TCAATAAACCGGTAAACCAGCAATAGACATAAGCGGCTATTTAACGACCCTGCCCTGAACCGACGACCGG
GTCGAATTTGCTTTCGAATTTCTGCCATTCATCCGCTTATTATCACTTATTCAGGCGTAGCACCAGGCGT
TTAAGGGCACCAATAACTGCCTTAAAAAAATTACGCCCCGCCCTGCCACTCATCGCAATACTGTTGTAAT
TCATTTAACATTCTGCCGACATGGAAGCCATCACAGACGGCATGATGAACCTGAATCGCCAGCGGCATCA
GCACCTTGTCGCCTTGCGTATAATATTTGCCCATAGTGAAAACGGGGGCGAAGAAGTTGTCCATATTGGC
CACGTTTAAATCAAAACTGGTGAAACTCACCCAGGGATTGGCTGAGACGAAAAACATATTCTCAATAAAC
CCTTTAGGGAAATAGGCCAGGTTTTCACCGTAACACGCCACATCTTGCGAATATATGTGTAGAAACTGCC
GGAAATCGTCGTGGTATTCACTCCAGAGCGATGAAAACGTTTCAGTTTGCTCATGGAAAACGGTGTAACA
AGGGTGAACACTATCCCATATCACCAGCTCACCGTCTTTCATCGCCATACGGAACTCTGGATGAGCATTC
ATCAGGCGGGCAAGAATGTGAATAAAGGCCGGATAAAACTTGTGCTTATTTTTCTTTACGGTCTTTAAAA
AGGCCGTAATATCCAGCTGAACGGTCTGGTTATAGGTACATTGAGCAACTGACTGAAATGCCTCAAAATG
TTCTTTACGATGCCATTGGGATATATCAACGGTGGTATATCCAGTGATTTTTTTCTCCATTTTAGCTTCC
TTAGCTCCTGAAAATCTCGATAACTCAAAAAATACGCCCGGTAGTGATCTTATTTCATTATGGTGAAAGT
TGGAACCTCTTACGTGCCGATCAACGTCTCATTTTCGCCAAAAGTTGGCCCAGGGCTTCCCGGTATCAAC
AGGGACACCAGGATTTATTTATTCTGCGAAGTGATCTTCCGTCACAGGTATTTATTCGGCGCAAAGTGCG
TCGGGTGATGCTGCCAACTTACTGATTTAGTGTATGATGGTGTTTTTGAGGTGCTCCAGTGGCTTCTGTT
TCTATCAGCTGTCCCTCCTGTTCAGCTACTGACGGGGTGGTGCGTAACGGCAAAAGCACCGCCGGACATC
AGCGCTAGCGGAGTGTATACTGGCTTACTATGTTGGCACTGATGAGGGTGTCAGTGAAGTGCTTCATGTG
GCAGGAGAAAAAAGGCTGCACCGGTGCGTCAGCAGAATATGTGATACAGGATATATTCCGCTTCCTCGCT
CACTGACTCGCTACGCTCGGTCGTTCGACTGCGGCGAGCGGAAATGGCTTACGAACGGGGCGGAGATTTC
CTGGAAGATGCCAGGAAGATACTTAACAGGGAAGTGAGAGGGCCGCGGCAAAGCCGTTTTTCCATAGGCT
CCGCCCCCCTGACAAGCATCACGAAATCTGACGCTCAAATCAGTGGTGGCGAAACCCGACAGGACTATAA
AGATACCAGGCGTTTCCCCCTGGCGGCTCCCTCGTGCGCTCTCCTGTTCCTGCCTTTCGGTTTACCGGTG
TCATTCCGCTGTTATGGCCGCGTTTGTCTCATTCCACGCCTGACACTCAGTTCCGGGTAGGCAGTTCGCT
CCAAGCTGGACTGTATGCACGAACCCCCCGTTCAGTCCGACCGCTGCGCCTTATCCGGTAACTATCGTCT
TGAGTCCAACCCGGAAAGACATGCAAAAGCACCACTGGCAGCAGCCACTGGTAATTGATTTAGAGGAGTT
AGTCTTGAAGTCATGCGCCGGTTAAGGCTAAACTGAAAGGACAAGTTTTGGTGACTGCGCTCCTCCAAGC
CAGTTACCTCGGTTCAAAGAGTTGGTAGCTCAGAGAACCTTCGAAAAACCGCCCTGCAAGGCGGTTTTTT
CGTTTTCAGAGCAAGAGATTACGCGCAGACCAAAACGATCTCAAGAAGATCATCTTATTAATCAGATAAA
ATATTTCTAGATTTCAGTGCAATTTATCTCTTCAAATGTAGCACCTGAAGTCAGCCCCATACGATATAAG
TTGTAATTCTCATGTTAGTCATGCCCCGCGCCC
Features (pLannotate 1.2.2; 8 found; start..end, strand, type, name):
     62..83      -  protein_bind   CAP binding site: CAP binding activates transcription in the presence of cAMP. E. coli catabolite activator protein
   9914..9961    +  terminator     T7 terminator: transcription terminator for bacteriophage T7 RNA polymerase
  10184..10840   -  CDS            cat: CAT_ECOLX - Experimental evidence at protein level: Swiss-Prot protein existence level 1. This enzyme is an effector of chloramphenicol resistance in bacteria. From Escherichia coli. This protein is used as a marker in many commonly used cloning vectors, such as pACYC184.
  10841..10943   -  promoter       cat promoter: promoter of the E. coli cat gene encoding chloramphenicol acetyltransferase
  11064..11207   +  mobile_element IS1 (fragment): prokaryotic transposable element IS1
  11326..11381   -  rep_origin     RSF ori (fragment): Plasmids containing the RSF 1030 origin of replication can be propagated in E. coli cells that contain additional plasmids with compatible origins.
  11469..12014   -  rep_origin     p15A ori: Plasmids containing the medium-copy-number p15A origin of replication can be propagated in E. coli cells that contain a second plasmid with the ColE1 origin.
  12126..47      -  CDS            TcR (fragment) (across the origin): tetracycline efflux protein; tet; confers resistance to tetracycline
