[The description below was written by a language model from this plasmid's Addgene catalogue record and pLannotate feature annotations shown in this document.]
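Description:
pLG034 (restriction-like) is a bacterial expression plasmid built on the pACYC184 backbone and carrying a candidate antiviral defense locus from Escherichia coli strain ECOR58. It replicates from the p15A origin, which keeps it at low copy and makes it compatible with ColE1-type plasmids in the same cell. Selection is by chloramphenicol, through the cat gene driven by its own promoter. The sequenced plasmid is about 12.1 kb. Only a short fragment of the pACYC184 tetracycline resistance gene remains, spanning the numbering origin, which is consistent with the insert having been placed within that gene, so tetracycline selection should not be expected. Small annotated fragments of IS1 and an RSF-type origin lie near the p15A origin and look like backbone remnants or similarity hits, not functional parts.

The payload is a 9.8 kb insert described as a four-gene restriction-like system. It fills the large region that the automated feature table leaves unannotated, so the record gives no names, order or predicted activities for the four genes. No promoter for the insert is annotated either. The only flanking elements detected are a CAP binding site at the upstream edge and a T7 terminator just downstream, and the record does not say whether expression depends on native regulatory sequences within the cloned fragment.

According to the catalogue entry, the plasmid expresses this restriction-like defense system in a bacterial host. It comes from a study of the diverse enzymatic activities that mediate antiviral immunity in prokaryotes. Its likely use is therefore heterologous reconstitution of the system in E. coli, to test whether it protects against phage.
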