Addgene plasmid #157912: pLG034 (restriction-like)
Purpose: Expresses a restriction-like defense system
Depositing lab: Feng Zhang. Depositing organization: Broad Institute. Publication: Diverse enzymatic activities mediate antiviral immunity in prokaryotes. Gao L, Altae-Tran H, Bohning F, Makarova KS, Segel M, Schmid-Burgk JL, Koob J, Wolf YI, Koonin EV, Zhang F. Science. 2020 Aug 28;369(6507):1077-1084. doi: 10.1126/science.aba0372. PubMed 32855333.
Backbone
  Vector backbone: pACYC184
  Vector type: Bacterial Expression
Growth in bacteria
  Bacterial resistance: Chloramphenicol, 25 μg/mL
  Growth temperature: 37°C
  Growth strain: NEB Stable
  Copy number: Low Copy
Gene/Insert
  Gene/Insert name: 4-gene restriction-like system
  Species: Escherichia coli ECOR58
  Insert size (bp): 9809
Terms and licenses: Academic/Nonprofit Terms; Industry Terms: Not Available to Industry
How to cite: pLG034 (restriction-like) was a gift from Feng Zhang (Addgene plasmid # 157912 ; http://n2t.net/addgene:157912 ; RRID:Addgene_157912)
